Addgene plasmid #186664: Nbr_C_sgRNA2
Purpose: Nbr C-tag sgRNA2 plasmid
Depositing lab: Astrid Haase. Depositing organization: National Institute of Diabetes & Digestive & Kidney Diseases (NIDDK). Publication: Functional editing of endogenous genes through rapid selection of cell pools (Rapid generation of endogenously tagged genes in Drosophila ovarian somatic sheath cells). Meng Q, Stoyko D, Andrews CM, Konstantinidou P, Genzor P, O T, Elchert AR, Benner L, Sobti S, Katz EY, Haase AD. Nucleic Acids Res. 2022 May 27. pii: 6594084. doi: 10.1093/nar/gkac448. PubMed 35639929.
Backbone
  Vector backbone: pU6-BbsI-chiRNA
  Vector type: Insect Expression
Growth in bacteria
  Bacterial resistance: Ampicillin, 100 μg/mL
  Growth temperature: 37°C
  Growth strain: DH5alpha
  Copy number: High Copy
Gene/Insert
  Gene/Insert name: Nbr sgRNA 2 Plasmid
  gRNA/shRNA sequence: AGCTCCTCAATCACTTAACA
  Species: D. melanogaster (fly)
  Entrez Gene: Nbr (a.k.a. Dmel_CG9247, CG9247, Dmel\CG9247, nbr)
  Cloning method: Unknown
  Sequencing primers: 5′ Unknown
Terms and licenses: Academic/Nonprofit Terms; Industry Terms: Not Available to Industry
Depositor comments: sgRNA sequence: AGCTCCTCAATCACTTAACA. The corresponding genome sequence is: AGCTCCTCAATCACTTAACA. Please visit https://www.biorxiv.org/content/10.1101/2020.12.18.423517v1 for bioRxiv preprint.
How to cite: Nbr_C_sgRNA2 was a gift from Astrid Haase (Addgene plasmid # 186664 ; http://n2t.net/addgene:186664 ; RRID:Addgene_186664)
