[The description below was written by a language model from this plasmid's Addgene catalogue record and pLannotate feature annotations shown in this document.]
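Description:
Nbr_C_sgRNA2 is a small (about 3.5 kb) guide RNA expression plasmid built on the pU6-BbsI-chiRNA backbone, a pBluescript-derived vector for CRISPR/Cas9 editing in Drosophila cells. It is propagated in E. coli as a high-copy plasmid through a ColE1/pUC-type origin and selected with ampicillin via the β-lactamase gene and its native promoter. The backbone also retains typical pBluescript remnants: an f1 phage origin, flanking T7 and T3 promoters, fragments of the multiple cloning site, and the lac promoter/operator region with partial lacZα and lacI sequences. None of these contribute to guide expression.

The functional cassette consists of the Drosophila U6-2 snRNA promoter, an RNA polymerase III promoter suited to producing short, uncapped transcripts. It is followed by a gap of about 20 nt that corresponds to the inserted protospacer, and then by the Streptococcus pyogenes Cas9 guide RNA scaffold. Together these yield a chimeric single guide RNA directed against the D. melanogaster gene Nbr (CG9247). The plasmid name and stated purpose indicate that this is the second of the guides designed for C-terminal tagging of Nbr, so it presumably directs cleavage near the end of the coding sequence. The plasmid encodes no Cas9 and no donor template, so both must be supplied separately. According to the associated publication, such guides are used to generate endogenously tagged genes in Drosophila ovarian somatic sheath cells through rapid selection of edited cell pools. The record does not state the cloning method, although the backbone is designed to accept guide oligonucleotides at BbsI sites.
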