Features (pLannotate 1.2.2; 15 found; start..end, strand, type, name):
    123..141     +  promoter       T7 promoter: promoter for bacteriophage T7 RNA polymerase
    150..194     -  misc_feature   MCS (fragment): pBluescript multiple cloning site
    195..594     +  promoter       dU6-2 promoter: RNA polymerase III promoter for Drosophila U6-2 snRNA (Das et al., 1987)
    615..690     +  misc_RNA       gRNA scaffold: guide RNA scaffold for the Streptococcus pyogenes CRISPR/Cas9 system
    696..759     -  misc_feature   MCS (fragment): pBluescript multiple cloning site
    772..790     -  promoter       T3 promoter: promoter for bacteriophage T3 RNA polymerase
    835..851     -  protein_bind   lac operator: The lac repressor binds to the lac operator to inhibit transcription in E. coli. This inhibition can be relieved by adding lactose or isopropyl-β-D-thiogalactopyranoside (IPTG). lac repressor encoded by lacI
    859..889     -  promoter       lac promoter: promoter for the E. coli lac operon
    904..925     -  protein_bind   CAP binding site: CAP binding activates transcription in the presence of cAMP. E. coli catabolite activator protein
    938..1030    -  CDS            lacI (fragment): lac repressor; lacI; The lac repressor binds to the lac operator to inhibit transcription in E. coli. This inhibition can be relieved by adding lactose or isopropyl-β-D-thiogalactopyranoside (IPTG).
   1213..1801    -  rep_origin     ori: high-copy-number ColE1/pMB1/pBR322/pUC origin of replication
   1972..2832    -  CDS            AmpR: β-lactamase; bla; confers resistance to ampicillin, carbenicillin, and related antibiotics
   2833..2937    -  promoter       AmpR promoter: bla
   2990..3418    -  rep_origin     f1 ori (sequence partly withheld): f1 bacteriophage origin of replication; arrow indicates direction of (+) strand synthesis
   3423..120     -  CDS            lacZα (fragment) (across the origin): LacZα fragment of β-galactosidase; lacZ fragment
>Addgene plasmid #186664 | Nbr_C_sgRNA2 | addgene full sequence | sequence record 367531 | Addgene NGS Result
CGGTGCGGGCCTCTTCGCTATTACGCCAGCTGGCGAAAGGGGGATGTGCTGCAAGGCGATTAAGTTGGGT
AACGCCAGGGTTTTCCCAGTCACGACGTTGTAAAACGACGGCCAGTGAATTGTAATACGACTCACTATAG
GGCGAATTGGGTACCGGGCCCCCCCTCGAGGTCGACGGTATCGATAAGCTTGATGTTCGACTTGCAGCCT
GAAATACGGCACGAGTAGGAAAAGCCGAGTCAAATGCCGAATGCAGAGTCTCATTACAGCACAATCAACT
CAAGAAAAACTCGACACTTTTTTACCATTTGCACTTAAATCCTTTTTTATTCGTTATGTATACTTTTTTT
GGTCCCTAACCAAAACAAAACCAAACTCTCTTAGTCGTGCCTCTATATTTAAAACTATCAATTTATTATA
GTCAATAAATCGAACTGTGTTTTCAACAAACGAACAATAGGACACTTTGATTCTAAAGGAAATTTTGAAA
ATCTTAAGCAGAGGGTTCTTAAGACCATTTGCCAATTCTTATAATTCTCAACTGCTCTTTCCTGATGTTG
ATCATTTATATAGGTATGTTTTCCTCAATACTTCAGCTCCTCAATCACTTAACAGTTTTAGAGCTAGAAA
TAGCAAGTTAAAATAAGGCTAGTCCGTTATCAACTTGAAAAAGTGGCACCGAGTCGGTGCTTTTTTATCG
AATTCCTGCAGCCCGGGGGATCCACTAGTTCTAGAGCGGCCGCCACCGCGGTGGAGCTCCAGCTTTTGTT
CCCTTTAGTGAGGGTTAATTTCGAGCTTGGCGTAATCATGGTCATAGCTGTTTCCTGTGTGAAATTGTTA
TCCGCTCACAATTCCACACAACATACGAGCCGGAAGCATAAAGTGTAAAGCCTGGGGTGCCTAATGAGTG
AGCTAACTCACATTAATTGCGTTGCGCTCACTGCCCGCTTTCCAGTCGGGAAACCTGTCGTGCCAGCTGC
ATTAATGAATCGGCCAACGCGCGGGGAGAGGCGGTTTGCGTATTGGGCGCTCTTCCGCTTCCTCGCTCAC
TGACTCGCTGCGCTCGGTCGTTCGGCTGCGGCGAGCGGTATCAGCTCACTCAAAGGCGGTAATACGGTTA
TCCACAGAATCAGGGGATAACGCAGGAAAGAACATGTGAGCAAAAGGCCAGCAAAAGGCCAGGAACCGTA
AAAAGGCCGCGTTGCTGGCGTTTTTCCATAGGCTCCGCCCCCCTGACGAGCATCACAAAAATCGACGCTC
AAGTCAGAGGTGGCGAAACCCGACAGGACTATAAAGATACCAGGCGTTTCCCCCTGGAAGCTCCCTCGTG
CGCTCTCCTGTTCCGACCCTGCCGCTTACCGGATACCTGTCCGCCTTTCTCCCTTCGGGAAGCGTGGCGC
TTTCTCATAGCTCACGCTGTAGGTATCTCAGTTCGGTGTAGGTCGTTCGCTCCAAGCTGGGCTGTGTGCA
CGAACCCCCCGTTCAGCCCGACCGCTGCGCCTTATCCGGTAACTATCGTCTTGAGTCCAACCCGGTAAGA
CACGACTTATCGCCACTGGCAGCAGCCACTGGTAACAGGATTAGCAGAGCGAGGTATGTAGGCGGTGCTA
CAGAGTTCTTGAAGTGGTGGCCTAACTACGGCTACACTAGAAGAACAGTATTTGGTATCTGCGCTCTGCT
GAAGCCAGTTACCTTCGGAAAAAGAGTTGGTAGCTCTTGATCCGGCAAACAAACCACCGCTGGTAGCGGT
GGTTTTTTTGTTTGCAAGCAGCAGATTACGCGCAGAAAAAAAGGATCTCAAGAAGATCCTTTGATCTTTT
CTACGGGGTCTGACGCTCAGTGGAACGAAAACTCACGTTAAGGGATTTTGGTCATGAGATTATCAAAAAG
GATCTTCACCTAGATCCTTTTAAATTAAAAATGAAGTTTTAAATCAATCTAAAGTATATATGAGTAAACT
TGGTCTGACAGTTACCAATGCTTAATCAGTGAGGCACCTATCTCAGCGATCTGTCTATTTCGTTCATCCA
TAGTTGCCTGACTCCCCGTCGTGTAGATAACTACGATACGGGAGGGCTTACCATCTGGCCCCAGTGCTGC
AATGATACCGCGAGACCCACGCTCACCGGCTCCAGATTTATCAGCAATAAACCAGCCAGCCGGAAGGGCC
GAGCGCAGAAGTGGTCCTGCAACTTTATCCGCCTCCATCCAGTCTATTAATTGTTGCCGGGAAGCTAGAG
TAAGTAGTTCGCCAGTTAATAGTTTGCGCAACGTTGTTGCCATTGCTACAGGCATCGTGGTGTCACGCTC
GTCGTTTGGTATGGCTTCATTCAGCTCCGGTTCCCAACGATCAAGGCGAGTTACATGATCCCCCATGTTG
TGCAAAAAAGCGGTTAGCTCCTTCGGTCCTCCGATCGTTGTCAGAAGTAAGTTGGCCGCAGTGTTATCAC
TCATGGTTATGGCAGCACTGCATAATTCTCTTACTGTCATGCCATCCGTAAGATGCTTTTCTGTGACTGG
TGAGTACTCAACCAAGTCATTCTGAGAATAGTGTATGCGGCGACCGAGTTGCTCTTGCCCGGCGTCAATA
CGGGATAATACCGCGCCACATAGCAGAACTTTAAAAGTGCTCATCATTGGAAAACGTTCTTCGGGGCGAA
AACTCTCAAGGATCTTACCGCTGTTGAGATCCAGTTCGATGTAACCCACTCGTGCACCCAACTGATCTTC
AGCATCTTTTACTTTCACCAGCGTTTCTGGGTGAGCAAAAACAGGAAGGCAAAATGCCGCAAAAAAGGGA
ATAAGGGCGACACGGAAATGTTGAATACTCATACTCTTCCTTTTTCAATATTATTGAAGCATTTATCAGG
GTTATTGTCTCATGAGCGGATACATATTTGAATGTATTTAGAAAAATAAACAAATAGGGGTTCCGCGCAC
ATTTCCCCGAAAAGTGCCACCTAAATTGTAAGCGTTAATATTTTGTTAAAATTCGCGTTAAATTTTTGTT
AAATCAGCTCATTTTTTAACCAATAGGCCGAAATCGGCAAAATCCCTTATAAATCAAAAGAATAGACCGA
GATAGGGT
[37 nt withheld, positions 3089-3125]
AAAGAACGTGGACTCCAACGTCAAAGG
[49 nt withheld, positions 3153-3201]
T
[91 nt withheld, positions 3203-3293]
G
[124 nt withheld, positions 3295-3418]
CCCATTCGCCATTCAGGCTGCGCAACTGTTGGGAAGGGCGAT
